>Addgene plasmid #63099 | Frt-hspB8 | addgene partial sequence | sequence record 106932 | CMV-F 5'-CGCAAATGGGCGGTAGGCGTG-3'
CCTATCAGTGATAGAGATCTCCCTATCAGTGATAGAGATCGTCGACGAGCTCGTTTAGTGAACCGTCAGA
TCGCCTGGAGACGCCATCCACGCTGTTTTGACCTCCATAGAAGACACCGGGACCGATCCAGCCTCCGGAC
TCTAGCGTTTAAACTTAAGCTTGGTACCGAGCTCGGATCCAAAACCTCGAGAACCATGGCTGACGGTCAG
ATGCCCTTCTCCTGCCACTACCCAAGCCGCCTGCGCCGAGACCCCTTCCGGGACTCTCCCCTCTCCTCTC
GCCTGCTGGATGATGGCTTTGGCATGGACCCCTTCCCAGACGACTTGACAGCCTCTTGGCCCGACTGGGC
TCTGCCTCGTCTCTCCTCCGCCTGGCCAGGCACCCTAAGGTCGGGCATGGTGCCCCGGGGCCCCACTGCC
ACCGCCAGGTTTGGGGTGCCTGCCGAGGGCAGGACCCCCCCACCCTTCCCTGGGGAGCCCTGGAAAGTGT
GTGTGAATGTGCACAGCTTCAAGCCAGAGGAGTTGATGGTGAAGACCAAAGATGGATACGTGGAGGTGTC
TGGCAAACATGAAGAGAAACAGCAAGAAGGTGGCATTGTTTCTAAGAACTTCACAAAGAAAATCCAGCTT
CCTGCAGAGGTGGATCCTGTGACAGTATTTGCCTCACTTTCCCCAGAGGGTCTGCTGATCATCGAAGCTC
CCCAGGTCCCTCCTTACTCAACATTTGGAGAGAGCAGTTTCAACAACGAGCTTCCCCAGGACAGCCAGGA
AGTCACCTGTACCTGAGATGCCAGTACTGGCCCATCCTTGTTTTGTCCCCAACCCTAGGGCTTCTCTGAT
TCCAGGATACATTACTTTAGCTGAACTCAGATT
