>Addgene plasmid #63099 | Frt-hspB8 | addgene partial sequence | sequence record 107331 | BGH-rev 5'-TAGAAGGCACAGTCGAGG-3'
ACTCGATTTTGGCGCGTCGCTATCCTGTGGAGAAATCTACCACTACACTATCCAGGGAATCTGTGGTCAG
TCCTCACCCCCGCACCCTCTAACATTTTACTTGCACTAAATCTGAGTTCAGCTAAAGTAATGTATCCTGG
AATCAGAGAAGCCCTAGGGTTGGGGACAAAACAAGGATGGGCCAGTACTGGCATCTCAGGTACAGGTGAC
TTCCTGGCTGTCCTGGGGAAGCTCGTTGTTGAAACTGCTCTCTCCAAATGTTGAGTAAGGAGGGACCTGG
GGAGCTTCGATGATCAGCAGACCCTCTGGGGAAAGTGAGGCAAATACTGTCACAGGATCCACCTCTGCAG
GAAGCTGGATTTTCTTTGTGAAGTTCTTAGAAACAATGCCACCTTCTTGCTGTTTCTCTTCATGTTTGCC
AGACACCTCCACGTATCCATCTTTGGTCTTCACCATCAACTCCTCTGGCTTGAAGCTGTGCACATTCACA
CACACTTTCCAGGGCTCCCCAGGGAAGGGTGGGGGGGTCCTGCCCTCGGCAGGCACCCCAAACCTGGCGG
TGGCAGTGGGGCCCCGGGGCACCATGCCCGACCTTAGGGTGCCTGGCCAGGCGGAGGAGAGACGAGGCAG
AGCCCAGTCGGGCCAAGAGGCTGTCAAGTCGTCTGGGAAGGGGTCCATGCCAAAGCCATCATCCAGCAGG
CGAGAGGAGAGGGGAGAGTCCCGGAAGGGGTCTCGGCGCAGGCGGCTTGGGTAGTGGCAGGAGAAGGGCA
TCTGACCGTCAGCCATGGTTCTCGAGGTTTTGGATCCGAGCTCGGTACCAAGCTTAAGTTTAA
