[The description below was written by a language model from this plasmid's Addgene catalogue record.]
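Description:
Frt-hspB8 is a mammalian expression plasmid built on a pCMV-type backbone that carries the human HSPB8 coding sequence, which encodes a member of the small heat shock protein (HSPB) family also known as HSP22 or H11. Expression of the insert is driven by the CMV promoter, a strong constitutive viral promoter widely used in mammalian cells. The listed 3′ sequencing primer anneals to a bovine growth hormone region, suggesting that a BGH polyadenylation signal lies downstream of the insert, although no feature table is provided to confirm this. No epitope tag or fusion partner is recorded for the insert, and the cloning method is not stated.

The plasmid is propagated in E. coli under ampicillin selection; its copy number is listed as unknown and the origin of replication is not given. The noted backbone modification is an FRT site placed at the N-terminal end of a hygromycin B resistance gene. This arrangement is characteristic of Flp recombinase-based integration systems, in which Flp-mediated recombination between the plasmid FRT and a genomic FRT site in a prepared host cell line inserts the whole plasmid at a defined locus and brings the hygromycin gene into a context where it is expressed, so that stable, isogenic integrants can be selected. The record itself does not specify whether the construct was used this way or by transient transfection. Its stated purpose is expression of HSPB8 in mammalian cells, and the associated work compared HSPB family chaperones for their ability to suppress polyglutamine protein aggregation.
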