Addgene plasmid #63099: Frt-hspB8
Purpose: Expression of HSPB8 (small HSP) in mammalian cells
Depositing lab: Harm Kampinga. Depositing organization: University Medical Center Groningen. Publication: HSPB7 is the most potent polyQ aggregation suppressor within the HSPB family of molecular chaperones. Vos MJ, Zijlstra MP, Kanon B, van Waarde-Verhagen MA, Brunt ER, Oosterveld-Hut HM, Carra S, Sibon OC, Kampinga HH. Hum Mol Genet. 2010 Dec 1;19(23):4677-93. doi: 10.1093/hmg/ddq398. Epub 2010 Sep 15. PubMed 20843828.
Backbone
  Vector backbone: pCMV
  Modifications to backbone: FRT is N-term on HygroB
  Vector type: Mammalian Expression
Growth in bacteria
  Bacterial resistance: Ampicillin, 100 μg/mL
  Growth temperature: 37°C
  Growth strain: DH5alpha
  Copy number: Unknown
Gene/Insert
  Gene/Insert name: hspb8
  Species: H. sapiens (human)
  Entrez Gene: HSPB8 (a.k.a. CMT2L, DHMN2, E2IG1, H11, HMN2, HMN2A, HSP22)
  Promoter: CMV
  Cloning method: Unknown
  Sequencing primers: 5′ CMV-F; 3′ BGH-rev
Terms and licenses: Academic/Nonprofit Terms; Industry Terms: Not Available to Industry
How to cite: Frt-hspB8 was a gift from Harm Kampinga (Addgene plasmid # 63099 ; http://n2t.net/addgene:63099 ; RRID:Addgene_63099)
